>Addgene plasmid #171263 | Flag-M4-AR-K630A-K632A | addgene full sequence | sequence record 342542 | Addgene NGS Result
CCATTCGCCATTCAGGCTGCGCAACTGTTGGGAAGGGCGATCGGTGCGGGCCTCTTCGCTATTACGCCAG
CTGGCGAAAGGGGGATGTGCTGCAAGGCGATTAAGTTGGGTAACGCCAGGGTTTTCCCAGTCACGACGTT
GTAAAACGACGGCCAGTGCCAAGCTGATCTATACATTGAATCAATATTGGCAATTAGCCATATTAGTCAT
TGGTTATATAGCATAAATCAATATTGGCTATTGGCCATTGCATACGTTGTATCTATATCATAATATGTAC
ATTTATATTGGCTCATGTCCAATATGACCGCCATGTTGACATTGATTATTGACTAGTTATTAATAGTAAT
CAATTACGGGGTCATTAGTTCATAGCCCATATATGGAGTTCCGCGTTACATAACTTACGGTAAATGGCCC
GCCTGGCTGACCGCCCAACGACCCCCGCCCATTGACGTCAATAATGACGTATGTTCCCATAGTAACGCCA
ATAGGGACTTTCCATTGACGTCAATGGGTGGAGTATTTACGGTAAACTGCCCACTTGGCAGTACATCAAG
TGTATCATATGCCAAGTCCGCCCCCTATTGACGTCAATGACGGTAAATGGCCCGCCTGGCATTATGCCCA
GTACATGACCTTACGGGACTTTCCTACTTGGCAGTACATCTACGTATTAGTCATCGCTATTACCATGGTG
ATGCGGTTTTGGCAGTACACCAATGGGCGTGGATAGCGGTTTGACTCACGGGGATTTCCAAGTCTCCACC
CCATTGACGTCAATGGGAGTTTGTTTTGGCACCAAAATCAACGGGACTTTCCAAAATGTCGTAATAACCC
CGCCCCGTTGACGCAAATGGGCGGTAGGCGTGTACGGTGGGAGGTCTATATAAGCAGAGCTCGTTTAGTG
AACCGTCAGAATTAACCATGGACTACAAAGACCATGACGGTGATTATAAAGATCATGACATCGATTACAA
GGATGACGATGACAAGCTTCCGCGGGGATCCATGGAAGTGCAGTTAGGGCTGGGAAGGGTCTACCCTCGG
CCGCCGTCCAAGACCTACCGAGGAGCTTTCCAGAATCTGTTCCAGAGCGTGCGCGAAGTGATCCAGAACC
CGGGCCCCAGGCACCCAGAGGCCGCGAGCGCAGCACCTCCCGGCGCCAGTTTGCTGCTGCTGCAGCAGCA
GCAGCAGCAGCAGCAGCAGCAGCAGCAGCAGCAGCAGCAGCAGCAGCAGCAGCAGCAAGAGACTAGCCCC
AGGCAGCAGCAGCAGCAGCAGGGTGAGGATGGTTCTCCCCAAGCCCATCGTAGAGGCCCCACAGGCTACC
TGGTCCTGGATGAGGAACAGCAACCTTCACAGCCGCAGTCGGCCCTGGAGTGCCACCCCGAGAGAGGTTG
CGTCCCAGAGCCTGGAGCCGCCGTGGCCGCCAGCAAGGGGCTGCCGCAGCAGCTGCCAGCACCTCCGGAC
GAGGATGACTCAGCTGCCCCATCCACGTTGTCCCTGCTGGGCCCCACTTTCCCCGGCTTAAGCAGCTGCT
CCGCTGACCTTAAAGACATCCTGAGCGAGGCCAGCACCATGCAACTCCTTCAGCAACAGCAGCAGGAAGC
AGTATCCGAAGGCAGCAGCAGCGGGAGAGCGAGGGAGGCCTCGGGGGCTCCCACTTCCTCCAAGGACAAT
TACTTAGGGGGCACTTCGACCATTTCTGACAACGCCAAGGAGTTGTGTAAGGCAGTGTCGGTGTCCATGG
GCCTGGGTGTGGAGGCGTTGGAGCATCTGAGTCCAGGGGAACAGCTTCGGGGGGATTGCATGTACGCCCC
ACTTTTGGGAGTTCCACCCGCTGTGCGTCCCACTCCTTGTGCCCCATTGGCCGAATGCAAAGGTTCTCTG
CTAGACGACAGCGCAGGCAAGAGCACTGAAGATACTGCTGAGTATTCCCCTTTCAAGGGAGGTTACACCA
AAGGGCTAGAAGGCGAGAGCCTAGGCTGCTCTGGCAGCGCTGCAGCAGGGAGCTCCGGGACACTTGAACT
GCCGTCTACCCTGTCTCTCTACAAGTCCGGAGCACTGGACGAGGCAGCTGCGTACCAGAGTCGCGACTAC
TACAACTTTCCACTGGCTCTGGCCGGACCGCCGCCCCCTCCGCCGCCTCCCCATCCCCACGCTCGCATCA
AGCTGGAGAACCCGCTGGACTACGGCAGCGCCTGGGCGGCTGCGGCGGCGCAGTGCCGCTATGGGGACCT
GGCGAGCCTGCATGGCGCGGGTGCAGCGGGACCCGGTTCTGGGTCACCCTCAGCCGCCGCTTCCTCATCC
TGGCACACTCTCTTCACAGCCGAAGAAGGCCAGTTGTATGGACCGTGTGGTGGTGGTGGGGGTGGTGGCG
GCGGCGGCGGCGGCGGCGGCGGCGGCGGCGGCGGCGGCGGCGGCGGCGAGGCGGGAGCTGTAGCCCCCTA
CGGCTACACTCGGCCCCCTCAGGGGCTGGCGGGCCAGGAAAGCGACTTCACCGCACCTGATGTGTGGTAC
CCTGGCGGCATGGTGAGCAGAGTGCCCTATCCCAGTCCCACTTGTGTCAAAAGCGAAATGGGCCCCTGGA
TGGATAGCTACTCCGGACCTTACGGGGACATGCGTTTGGAGACTGCCAGGGACCATGTTTTGCCCATTGA
CTATTACTTTCCACCCCAGAAGACCTGCCTGATCTGTGGAGATGAAGCTTCTGGGTGTCACTATGGAGCT
CTCACATGTGGAAGCTGCAAGGTCTTCTTCAAAAGAGCCGCTGAAGGGAAACAGAAGTACCTGTGCGCCA
GCAGAAATGATTGCACTATTGATAAATTCCGAAGGAAAAATTGTCCATCTTGTCGTCTTCGGAAATGTTA
TGAAGCAGGGATGACTCTGGGAGCCCGGGCGCTGGCGAAACTTGGTAATCTGAAACTACAGGAGGAAGGA
GAGGCTTCCAGCACCACCAGCCCCACTGAGGAGACAACCCAGAAGCTGACAGTGTCACACATTGAAGGCT
ATGAATGTCAGCCCATCTTTCTGAATGTCCTGGAAGCCATTGAGCCAGGTGTAGTGTGTGCTGGACACGA
CAACAACCAGCCCGACTCCTTTGCAGCCTTGCTCTCTAGCCTCAATGAACTGGGAGAGAGACAGCTTGTA
CACGTGGTCAAGTGGGCCAAGGCCTTGCCTGGCTTCCGCAACTTACACGTGGACGACCAGATGGCTGTCA
TTCAGTACTCCTGGATGGGGCTCATGGTGTTTGCCATGGGCTGGCGATCCTTCACCAATGTCAACTCCAG
GATGCTCTACTTCGCCCCTGATCTGGTTTTCAATGAGTACCGCATGCACAAGTCCCGGATGTACAGCCAG
TGTGTCCGAATGAGGCACCTCTCTCAAGAGTTTGGATGGCTCCAAATCACCCCCCAGGAATTCCTGTGCA
TGAAAGCACTGCTACTCTTCAGCATTATTCCAGTGGATGGGCTGAAAAATCAAAAATTCTTTGATGAACT
TCGAATGAACTACATCAAGGAACTCGATCGTATCATTGCATGCAAAAGAAAAAATCCCACATCCTGCTCA
AGACGCTTCTACCAGCTCACCAAGCTCCTGGACTCCGTGCAGCCTATTGCGAGAGAGCTGCATCAGTTCA
CTTTTGACCTGCTAATCAAGTCACACATGGTGAGCGTGGACTTTCCGGAAATGATGGCAGAGATCATCTC
TGTGCAAGTGCCCAAGATCCTTTCTGGGAAAGTCAAGCCCATCTATTTCCACACCCAGTGAAGCATTGGA
AACCCTATTTCCCCACCCCAGCTCATGCCCCCTTTCAGATGTCTTCTGCCTGTTATAACTCTGCACTACT
CCTCTGCAGTGCCTTGGGGAATTTCCTCTATTGATGTACAGTCTGTCATGAACATGTTCCTCAATTCTAT
TTGCTGGGCTTTTTTTTTCTCTTTCTCTCCTTTCTTTTTCTTCTTCCCTCCCTATCTAACCCTCCCATGG
CACCTTCAGACTTTGCTTCCCATTGTGGCTCCTATCTGTGTTTTGAATGGTGTTGTATGCCTTTATCCAG
CACAGTGGCGGCCGCGATTCCGGGTGGCATCCCTGTGACCCCTCCCCAGTGCCTCTCCTGGCCCTGGAAG
TTGCCACTCCAGTGCCCACCAGCCTTGTCCTAATAAAATTAAGTTGCATCATTTTGTCTGACTAGGTGTC
CTTCTATAATATTATGGGGTGGAGGGGGGTGGTATGGAGCAAGGGGCAAGTTGGGAAGACAACCTGTAGG
GCCTGCGGGGTCTATTGGGAACCAAGCTGGAGTGCAGTGGCACAATCTTGGCTCACTGCAATCTCCGCCT
CCTGGGTTCAAGCGATTCTCCTGCCTCAGCCTCCCGAGTTGTTGGGATTCCAGGCATGCATGACCAGGCT
CAGCTAATTTTTGTTTTTTTGGTAGAGACGGGGTTTCACCATATTGGCCAGGCTGGTCTCCAACTCCTAA
TCTCAGGTGATCTACCCACCTTGGCCTCCCAAATTGCTGGGATTACAGGCGTGAACCACTGCTCCCTTCC
CTGTCCTTCTGATTTTAAAATAACTATACCAGCAGGAGGACGTCCAGACACAGCATAGGCTACCTGGCCA
TGCCCAACCGGTGGGACATTTGAGTTGCTTGCTTGGCACTGTCCTCTCATGCGTTGGGTCCACTCAGTAG
ATGCCTGTTGAATTGGGTACGCGGCCAGCTTGGCTGTGGAATGTGTGTCAGTTAGGGTGTGGAAAGTCCC
CAGGCTCCCCAGCAGGCAGAAGTATGCAAAGCATGCATCTCAATTAGTCAGCAACCAGGTGTGGAAAGTC
CCCAGGCTCCCCAGCAGGCAGAAGTATGCAAAGCATGCATCTCAATTAGTCAGCAACCATAGTCCCGCCC
CTAACTCCGCCCATCCCGCCCCTAACTCCGCCCAGTTCCGCCCATTCTCCGCCCCATGGCTGACTAATTT
TTTTTATTTATGCAGAGGCCGAGGCCGCCTCGGCCTCTGAGCTATTCCAGAAGTAGTGAGGAGGCTTTTT
TGGAGGAATTGATCAGCTTGGGATCTGATCAAGAGACAGGATGAGGATCGTTTCGCATGATTGAACAAGA
TGGATTGCACGCAGGTTCTCCGGCCGCTTGGGTGGAGAGGCTATTCGGCTATGACTGGGCACAACAGACA
ATCGGCTGCTCTGATGCCGCCGTGTTCCGGCTGTCAGCGCAGGGGCGCCCGGTTCTTTTTGTCAAGACCG
ACCTGTCCGGTGCCCTGAATGAACTGCAGGACGAGGCAGCGCGGCTATCGTGGCTGGCCACGACGGGCGT
TCCTTGCGCAGCTGTGCTCGACGTTGTCACTGAAGCGGGAAGGGACTGGCTGCTATTGGGCGAAGTGCCG
GGGCAGGATCTCCTGTCATCTCACCTTGCTCCTGCCGAGAAAGTATCCATCATGGCTGATGCAATGCGGC
GGCTGCATACGCTTGATCCGGCTACCTGCCCATTCGACCACCAAGCGAAACATCGCATCGAGCGAGCACG
TACTCGGATGGAAGCCGGTCTTGTCGATCAGGATGATCTGGACGAAGAGCATCAGGGGCTCGCGCCAGCC
GAACTGTTCGCCAGGCTCAAGGCGCGCATGCCCGACGGCGAGGATCTCGTCGTGACCCATGGCGATGCCT
GCTTGCCGAATATCATGGTGGAAAATGGCCGCTTTTCTGGATTCATCGACTGTGGCCGGCTGGGTGTGGC
GGACCGCTATCAGGACATAGCGTTGGCTACCCGTGATATTGCTGAAGAGCTTGGCGGCGAATGGGCTGAC
CGCTTCCTCGTGCTTTACGGTATCGCCGCTCCCGATTCGCAGCGCATCGCCTTCTATCGCCTTCTTGACG
AGTTCTTCTGAGCGGGACTCTGGGGTTCGAAATGACCGACCAAGCGACGCCCAACCTGCCATCACGAGAT
TTCGATTCCACCGCCGCCTTCTATGAAAGGTTGGGCTTCGGAATCGTTTTCCGGGACGCCGGCTGGATGA
TCCTCCAGCGCGGGGATCTCATGCTGGAGTTCTTCGCCCACCTCGGGCTCGATCCCCTCGCGAGTTGGTT
CAGCTGCTGCCTGAGGCTGGACGACCTCGCGGAGTTCTACCGGCAGTGCAAATCCGTCGGCATCCAGGAA
ACCAGCAGCGGCTATCCGCGCATCCATGCCCCCGAACTGCAGGAGTGGGGAGGCACGATGGCCGCTTTGG
TCGACCCGGACGGGACGCTCCTGCGCCTGATACAGAACGAATTGCTTGCAGGCATCTCATGAGTGTGTCT
TCCCGTTTTCCGCCTGAGGTCACTGCGTGGATGGAGCGCTGGCGCCTGCTGCGCGACGGCGAGCTGCTCA
CCACCCACTCGCCAAGCTGGAACCGTAAAAAGGCCGCGTTGCTGGCGTTTTTCCATAGGCTCCGCCGATC
ATAATCAGCCATACCACATTTGTAGAGGTTTTACTTGCTTTAAAAAACCTCCCACACCTCCCCCTGAACC
TGAAACATAAAATGAATGCAATTGTTGTTGTTAACTTGTTTATTGCAGCTTATAATGGTTACAAATAAAG
CAATAGCATCACAAATTTCACAAATAAAGCATTTTTTTCACTGCATTCTAGTTGTGGTTTGTCCAAACTC
ATCAATGTATCTTATCATGTCTGGATCAATTCCCTATAGTGAGTCGTATTAAATTCGTAATCATGTCATA
GCTGTTTCCTGTGTGAAATTGTTATCCGCTCACAATTCCACACAACATACGAGCCGGAAGCATAAAGTGT
AAAGCCTGGGGTGCCTAATGAGTGAGCTAACTCACATTAATTGCGTTGCGCTCACTGCCCGCTTTCCAGT
CGGGAAACCTGTCGTGCCAGCTGCATTAATGAATCGGCCAACGCGCGGGGAGAGGCGGTTTGCGTATTGG
GCGCTCTTCCGCTTCCTCGCTCACTGACTCGCTGCGCTCGGTCGTTCGGCTGCGGCGAGCGGTATCAGCT
CACTCAAAGGCGGTAATACGGTTATCCACAGAATCAGGGGATAACGCAGGAAAGAACATGTGAGCAAAAG
GCCAGCAAAAGGCCAGGAACCGTAAAAAGGCCGCGTTGCTGGCGTTTTTCCATAGGCTCCGCCCCCCTGA
CGAGCATCACAAAAATCGACGCTCAAGTCAGAGGTGGCGAAACCCGACAGGACTATAAAGATACCAGGCG
TTTCCCCCTGGAAGCTCCCTCGTGCGCTCTCCTGTTCCGACCCTGCCGCTTACCGGATACCTGTCCGCCT
TTCTCCCTTCGGGAAGCGTGGCGCTTTCTCATAGCTCACGCTGTAGGTATCTCAGTTCGGTGTAGGTCGT
TCGCTCCAAGCTGGGCTGTGTGCACGAACCCCCCGTTCAGCCCGACCGCTGCGCCTTATCCGGTAACTAT
CGTCTTGAGTCCAACCCGGTAAGACACGACTTATCGCCACTGGCAGCAGCCACTGGTAACAGGATTAGCA
GAGCGAGGTATGTAGGCGGTGCTACAGAGTTCTTGAAGTGGTGGCCTAACTACGGCTACACTAGAAGAAC
AGTATTTGGTATCTGCGCTCTGCTGAAGCCAGTTACCTTCGGAAAAAGAGTTGGTAGCTCTTGATCCGGC
AAACAAACCACCGCTGGTAGCGGTGGTTTTTTTGTTTGCAAGCAGCAGATTACGCGCAGAAAAAAAGGAT
CTCAAGAAGATCCTTTGATCTTTTCTACGGGGTCTGACGCTCAGTGGAACGAAAACTCACGTTAAGGGAT
TTTGGTCATGAGATTATCAAAAAGGATCTTCACCTAGATCCTTTTAAATTAAAAATGAAGTTTTAAATCA
ATCTAAAGTATATATGAGTAAACTTGGTCTGACAGTTACCAATGCTTAATCAGTGAGGCACCTATCTCAG
CGATCTGTCTATTTCGTTCATCCATAGTTGCCTGACTCCCCGTCGTGTAGATAACTACGATACGGGAGGG
CTTACCATCTGGCCCCAGTGCTGCAATGATACCGCGAGACCCACGCTCACCGGCTCCAGATTTATCAGCA
ATAAACCAGCCAGCCGGAAGGGCCGAGCGCAGAAGTGGTCCTGCAACTTTATCCGCCTCCATCCAGTCTA
TTAATTGTTGCCGGGAAGCTAGAGTAAGTAGTTCGCCAGTTAATAGTTTGCGCAACGTTGTTGCCATTGC
TACAGGCATCGTGGTGTCACGCTCGTCGTTTGGTATGGCTTCATTCAGCTCCGGTTCCCAACGATCAAGG
CGAGTTACATGATCCCCCATGTTGTGCAAAAAAGCGGTTAGCTCCTTCGGTCCTCCGATCGTTGTCAGAA
GTAAGTTGGCCGCAGTGTTATCACTCATGGTTATGGCAGCACTGCATAATTCTCTTACTGTCATGCCATC
CGTAAGATGCTTTTCTGTGACTGGTGAGTACTCAACCAAGTCATTCTGAGAATAGTGTATGCGGCGACCG
AGTTGCTCTTGCCCGGCGTCAATACGGGATAATACCGCGCCACATAGCAGAACTTTAAAAGTGCTCATCA
TTGGAAAACGTTCTTCGGGGCGAAAACTCTCAAGGATCTTACCGCTGTTGAGATCCAGTTCGATGTAACC
CACTCGTGCACCCAACTGATCTTCAGCATCTTTTACTTTCACCAGCGTTTCTGGGTGAGCAAAAACAGGA
AGGCAAAATGCCGCAAAAAAGGGAATAAGGGCGACACGGAAATGTTGAATACTCATACTCTTCCTTTTTC
AATATTATTGAAGCATTTATCAGGGTTATTGTCTCATGAGCGGATACATATTTGAATGTATTTAGAAAAA
TAAACAAATAGGGGTTCCGCGCACATTTCCCCGAAAAGTGCCACCTG
[124 nt withheld, positions 8868-8991]
C
[91 nt withheld, positions 8993-9083]
A
[49 nt withheld, positions 9085-9133]
CCTTTGACGTTGGAGTCCACGTTCTTT
[37 nt withheld, positions 9161-9197]
ACCCTATCTCGGTCTATTCTTTTGATTTATAAGGGATTTTGCCGATTTCGGCCTATTGGTTAAAAAATGA
GCTGATTTAACAAAAATTTAACGCGAATTTTAACAAAATATTAACGCTTACAATTT
Features (pLannotate 1.2.2; 22 found; start..end, strand, type, name):
      4..158     -  CDS            lacZα (fragment): LacZα fragment of β-galactosidase; lacZ fragment
    318..697     +  enhancer       CMV enhancer: human cytomegalovirus immediate early enhancer
    699..898     +  promoter       CMV promoter: human cytomegalovirus (CMV) immediate early promoter
    931..996     +  CDS            3xFLAG: three tandem FLAG® epitope tags, followed by an enterokinase cleavage site
   1012..3768    +  CDS            AR: ANDR_HUMAN - Also known as DHTR, NR3C4. Experimental evidence at protein level: Swiss-Prot protein existence level 1. [Isoform 4]: Lacks the C-terminal ligand-binding domain and may therefore constitutively activate the transcription of a specific set of genes independently of steroid hormones. From Homo sapiens (Human).
   4082..4704    +  polyA_signal   hGH poly(A) signal: human growth hormone polyadenylation signal
   4746..5043    +  promoter       SV40 promoter: SV40 enhancer and early promoter
   5097..5888    +  CDS            neo: KKA2_KLEPN - Also known as kan, nptII. Experimental evidence at protein level: Swiss-Prot protein existence level 1. Resistance to kanamycin, neomycin, paromomycin, ribostamycin, butirosin and gentamicin B. From Klebsiella pneumoniae.
   5912..6289    +  CDS            ble: BLE_KLEPN - Experimental evidence at protein level: Swiss-Prot protein existence level 1. Binding protein with a strong affinity to the bleomycin family of antibiotics. Binds to CL990; an antimitotic-antibiotic compound. From Klebsiella pneumoniae.
   6331..6390    +  CDS            str (fragment): STR_KLEPN - Protein inferred from homology: Swiss-Prot protein existence level 3. The aminoglycoside phosphotransferases achieve inactivation of their antibiotic substrates by phosphorylation. From Klebsiella pneumoniae.
   6413..6436    -  rep_origin     CloDF13 ori (fragment): Plasmids containing the CloDF13 (CDF) origin of replication can be propagated in E. coli cells that contain additional plasmids with compatible origins.
   6437..6520    +  CDS            large T antigen (fragment): large T antigen from SV40 (simian virus 40)
   6543..6677    +  polyA_signal   SV40 poly(A) signal: SV40 polyadenylation signal
   6683..6701    -  promoter       T7 promoter: promoter for bacteriophage T7 RNA polymerase
   6739..6755    -  protein_bind   lac operator: The lac repressor binds to the lac operator to inhibit transcription in E. coli. This inhibition can be relieved by adding lactose or isopropyl-β-D-thiogalactopyranoside (IPTG). lac repressor encoded by lacI
   6763..6793    -  promoter       lac promoter: promoter for the E. coli lac operon
   6808..6829    -  protein_bind   CAP binding site: CAP binding activates transcription in the presence of cAMP. E. coli catabolite activator protein
   6842..6934    -  CDS            lacI (fragment): lac repressor; lacI; The lac repressor binds to the lac operator to inhibit transcription in E. coli. This inhibition can be relieved by adding lactose or isopropyl-β-D-thiogalactopyranoside (IPTG).
   7117..7705    -  rep_origin     ori: high-copy-number ColE1/pMB1/pBR322/pUC origin of replication
   7876..8736    -  CDS            AmpR: β-lactamase; bla; confers resistance to ampicillin, carbenicillin, and related antibiotics
   8737..8841    -  promoter       AmpR promoter: bla
   8868..9296    +  rep_origin     f1 ori (sequence partly withheld): f1 bacteriophage origin of replication; arrow indicates direction of (+) strand synthesis
