[The description below was written by a language model from this plasmid's Addgene catalogue record and pLannotate feature annotations shown in this document.]
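Description:
Flag-M4-AR-K630A-K632A is a mammalian expression plasmid built on the commercial p3XFLAG-CMV-10 backbone and carrying a human androgen receptor (AR) cDNA in which lysines 630 and 632 are both replaced by alanine. The insert of about 3 kb was cloned between BamHI and NotI sites, giving a sequenced construct of about 9.3 kb. In E. coli the plasmid is maintained at high copy from a ColE1/pUC-type origin and selected with ampicillin through the β-lactamase gene. An f1 origin is also present, along with leftover lac-region and T7 promoter fragments from the backbone.

Expression is driven by the human cytomegalovirus immediate-early enhancer and promoter. Immediately downstream lies the backbone-encoded 3xFLAG epitope with its enterokinase cleavage site, placed N-terminal to the AR coding sequence so that the receptor can be detected or immunoprecipitated with anti-FLAG reagents. The transcript ends at a human growth hormone polyadenylation signal. A separate cassette, consisting of the SV40 enhancer/early promoter, the neomycin phosphotransferase gene and an SV40 polyadenylation signal, allows G418 selection of stably transfected mammalian cells. The adjacent ble and partial str annotations are probably remnants of the Tn5-derived resistance region rather than intended markers.

The depositor notes that residue numbering may differ slightly between human AR reference versions. Two XmaI sites in the backbone and an EcoRI site in the AR 3′ UTR were removed by mutagenesis. The record gives the purpose only as mammalian expression of this tagged lysine mutant and does not say which modification or function the substitutions are meant to probe.
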