Addgene plasmid #171263: Flag-M4-AR-K630A-K632A
Purpose: Mammalian expression of 3xFlag-tagged human androgen receptor Lysine mutant: AR-Lys630Ala-Lys632Ala (AR-K630A-K632A)
Depositing lab: Steven Balk. Depositing organization: Beth Israel Deaconess Medical Center.
Backbone
  Vector backbone: p3XFLAG-CMV-10
  Backbone manufacturer: Sigma-Aldrich
  Backbone size w/o insert (bp): 6400
  Vector type: Mammalian Expression
  Selectable markers: Neomycin (select with G418)
Growth in bacteria
  Bacterial resistance: Ampicillin, 100 μg/mL
  Growth temperature: 37°C
  Growth strain: DH5alpha
  Copy number: High Copy
Gene/Insert
  Gene/Insert name: 3xFlag-tagged human androgen receptor Lys630Ala-Lys632Ala mutant (alt name: Flag-AR-K630/632A)
  Species: H. sapiens (human)
  Insert size (bp): 3000
  Mutation: AR-Lys630Ala-Lys632Ala (AR-K630A-K632A)
  Entrez Gene: AR (a.k.a. AIS, AR8, DHTR, HUMARA, HYSP1, KD, NR3C4, SBMA, SMAX1, TFM)
  Promoter: CMV
  Tag / fusion protein: Flag (N terminal on backbone)
  Cloning method: Restriction Enzyme; 5′ cloning site BamHI (unknown if destroyed); 3′ cloning site NotI (unknown if destroyed)
  Sequencing primers: 5′ CMV_fwd_primer
Terms and licenses: Academic/Nonprofit Terms; Industry Terms: Not Available to Industry
Depositor comments: Flag-tagged human AR Lysine mutant, and the exact amino position and composition may slightly vary based on human AR versions. Two XmaI sites on the vector backbone and one EcoRI site at the 3'UTR of AR cDNA were deleted by DNA mutagenesis.
How to cite: Flag-M4-AR-K630A-K632A was a gift from Steven Balk (Addgene plasmid # 171263 ; http://n2t.net/addgene:171263 ; RRID:Addgene_171263)
